Addgene plasmid #156417: JDW 249 (pTol2-Dll4-F2-ETS#2-WT-8X-E1b-EGFP)
Purpose: 8X copies of the ETS#2 site of the murine Dll4 intronic enhancer and a minimal E1b reporter driving expression of EGFP flanked by Tol2 sites
Depositing lab: Joshua Wythe. Depositing organization: Baylor College of Medicine. Publication: Somatic Gain of KRAS Function in the Endothelium is Sufficient to Cause Vascular Malformations that Require MEK but not PI3K Signaling. Fish JE, Flores-Suarez CP, Boudreau E, Herman AM, Gutierrez MC, Gustafson D, DiStefano PV, Cui M, Chen Z, Berman De Ruiz K, Schexnayder TS, Ward CS, Radovanovic I, Wythe JD. Circ Res. 2020 Jun 17. doi: 10.1161/CIRCRESAHA.119.316500. PubMed 32552404.
Backbone
  Vector backbone: E1b-GFP-Tol2-Gateway
  Backbone manufacturer: Nadav Ahituv/Addgene #37846
  Backbone size w/o insert (bp): 6085
  Vector type: Zebrafish Transgenesis
Growth in bacteria
  Bacterial resistance: Ampicillin, 100 μg/mL
  Growth temperature: 37°C
  Growth strain: Stbl3
  Copy number: High Copy
Gene/Insert
  Gene/Insert name: murine Dll4 F2-6/F8 ETS site B/ site #2, 8X
  Species: M. musculus (mouse)
  Insert size (bp): 123
  Promoter: E1b min pro/b-globin intron
  Cloning method: Gateway Cloning
Terms and licenses: Academic/Nonprofit Terms; Industry Terms: Not Available to Industry
How to cite: JDW 249 (pTol2-Dll4-F2-ETS#2-WT-8X-E1b-EGFP) was a gift from Joshua Wythe (Addgene plasmid # 156417 ; http://n2t.net/addgene:156417 ; RRID:Addgene_156417)
