[The description below was written by a language model from this plasmid's Addgene catalogue record and pLannotate feature annotations shown in this document.]
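Description:
JDW 249 (pTol2-Dll4-F2-ETS#2-WT-8X-E1b-EGFP) is a zebrafish transgenesis enhancer-reporter plasmid built on the E1b-GFP-Tol2-Gateway backbone. It is a pBluescript-type vector, propagated in E. coli through a high-copy ColE1/pUC origin and selected with ampicillin via the β-lactamase gene. It also carries an f1 phage origin, remnants of the lac promoter/operator and lacZα region, and flanking T3 and T7 promoters.

The payload is a 123 bp synthetic element made of eight tandem copies of the wild-type ETS site #2 (site B) from the murine Dll4 intronic enhancer (F2-6/F8 fragment). It was introduced by Gateway recombination and sits between the attB1 and attB2 sites left by that reaction. Immediately downstream is the minimal E1b TATA-box promoter, which has low basal activity on its own, followed by a rabbit β-globin intron, the EGFP coding sequence and an SV40 polyadenylation signal. EGFP output therefore depends largely on whether the multimerised ETS motif recruits activating factors, so fluorescence reads out the activity of this single binding site.

According to the catalogue entry, the reporter cassette is flanked by Tol2 transposon ends, which allow genomic integration when Tol2 transposase is supplied. The automated feature table does not annotate these arms, though unannotated stretches lie on either side of the cassette.

The record supports use as an in vivo reporter for testing the sufficiency of the Dll4 ETS#2 site to drive expression in zebrafish. The "WT" designation suggests it is meant to be compared with mutated versions, although no such constructs are described here. The associated publication concerns endothelial signalling and vascular malformations.
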