Features (pLannotate 1.2.2; 20 found; start..end, strand, type, name):
   1785..1809    +  protein_bind   attB1: mutant version of attB; recombination site for the Gateway® BP reaction BP Clonase™
   1938..1958    -  protein_bind   attB2: mutant version of attB; core recombination site for the Gateway® BP reaction BP Clonase™
   1981..1998    +  promoter       minP (fragment): minimal TATA-box promoter with low basal activity
   2067..2639    +  intron         β-globin intron: intron from rabbit β-globin gene
   2719..3438    +  CDS            EGFP: the original enhanced GFP (Yang et al., 1996) mammalian codon-optimized
   3439..3463    -  misc_feature   MCS (fragment): pBluescript multiple cloning site
   3483..3617    -  polyA_signal   SV40 poly(A) signal: SV40 polyadenylation signal
   3640..3723    -  CDS            large T antigen (fragment): large T antigen from SV40 (simian virus 40)
   4287..4327    -  misc_feature   MCS (fragment): pBluescript multiple cloning site
   4340..4358    -  promoter       T3 promoter: promoter for bacteriophage T3 RNA polymerase
   4403..4419    -  protein_bind   lac operator: The lac repressor binds to the lac operator to inhibit transcription in E. coli. This inhibition can be relieved by adding lactose or isopropyl-β-D-thiogalactopyranoside (IPTG). lac repressor encoded by lacI
   4427..4457    -  promoter       lac promoter: promoter for the E. coli lac operon
   4472..4493    -  protein_bind   CAP binding site: CAP binding activates transcription in the presence of cAMP. E. coli catabolite activator protein
   4506..4598    -  CDS            lacI (fragment): lac repressor; lacI; The lac repressor binds to the lac operator to inhibit transcription in E. coli. This inhibition can be relieved by adding lactose or isopropyl-β-D-thiogalactopyranoside (IPTG).
   4781..5369    -  rep_origin     ori: high-copy-number ColE1/pMB1/pBR322/pUC origin of replication
   5540..6400    -  CDS            AmpR: β-lactamase; bla; confers resistance to ampicillin, carbenicillin, and related antibiotics
   6401..6505    -  promoter       AmpR promoter: bla
   6558..6986    -  rep_origin     f1 ori (sequence partly withheld): f1 bacteriophage origin of replication; arrow indicates direction of (+) strand synthesis
   6991..7146    -  CDS            lacZα (fragment): LacZα fragment of β-galactosidase; lacZ fragment
   7154..7172    +  promoter       T7 promoter: promoter for bacteriophage T7 RNA polymerase
>Addgene plasmid #156417 | JDW 249 (pTol2-Dll4-F2-ETS#2-WT-8X-E1b-EGFP) | addgene full sequence | sequence record 308709 | Addgene NGS Result
AATTATGATTAACAAGTACATGTTAAATAAAGATTTTAATATGAATGCCACCACTGGAGCATTCATGCCA
TTTGGAGCTTCTTCCTGTTTGGATCACTAGAAGGAGGAGGTCACTCATTACAGTTCTCATATACAGTCGT
TGGTTGGTTGGTTGGTTGGTAGATTGATTGATTGATTGATTGATTGATTGATTGATTGATTGATTGATTG
ATTGATTGATTGATTGATTGATTGATTGGTAGTCAAAATAAGAAATAATTTCCACAGATTCATTACAGAA
ATGATTAAATGCATACATAAAAAACTGGGGGGGGGGGGGATACAACAACACACTTAAGTCACATTTGCCT
ACGTAAAGAAAAGTAAAGAAAATCAATAGCTATATTTTACATCTCCTTTTTTTGCTGTCTTTTAATTAGC
CTTGTTTTGCTGTTATCTTGATTGAAACTGTAACTTCTTCACCTGCTTCTTTTCTTTGTAGGTTTTGCCA
GCCCAGAAACAGGCATGGCTGTGCAAGGCCAGAGCACCATGCACAATGCGCTGCATGTCTTCATGAACGG
CTCAATGTCCTCAGTCCAGGGCTCAGCCAACGACCCCATCTTCCTCCTTCACCATGCTTTCATTGACAGG
TAACAAACACGTCATGACATTAGACTGCACAGTTTTTGACAAAGTTCATACAATCTGTTGTTTATAGCTG
CTACAATTAGTGAAGTTTGTGAATGTACTTGGATGAGCAGCGAAAGATCAATTGAGATCAATTGTTAGAG
TTTGGTTGCCCTGCAGAGCAAAGAACAAAAAATAATCTGGTGGCTTTACTGCGTGAGGTTATTATTGGTG
GAATAGAAACACAAAACATAATTGCATTTATTTGTTTAATTTTTTATCTTATCTTAACTTTCATCTTGCA
TATTTGTTTCTTACATCATTTCTAGCATCTTTGAGCGCTGGCTAAGAACTCATCAGCCTCCCCGGTCCAT
CTACCCACGTACCAATGCACCAATTGGCCACAATGACGGCTACTACATGGTGCCATTCCTTCCTCTTTAT
AGGAATGGAGACTACCTCCTGTCCAACAATGCTCTTGGATACGAGTACGCCTACCTGTTGGACCCAGGTC
ATTGCACAACACCAGAAATGCCCTCTGATCTGCAAAAGACGTGAATATCTGTTCAGACACCCATATCCAC
TCTGTTCCACACAGGTCAGAGGTTTGTCCAGGAGTTCTTGACAGAGGTGTAAAAAGTACTCAAAAATTTT
ACTCAAGTGAAAGTACAAGTACTTAGGGAAAATTTTACTCAATTAAAAGTAAAAGTATCTGGCTAGAATC
TTACTTGAGTAAAAGTAAAAAAGTACTCCATTAAAATTGTACTTGAGTATTAAGGAAGTAAAAGTAAAAG
CAAGAAAGAAAACTAGAGATTCTTGTTTAAGCTTTTAATCTCAAAAAACATTAAATGAAATGCATACAAG
GTTTTATCCTGCTTTAGAACTGTTTGTATTTAATTATCAAACTATAAGACAGACAATCTAATGCCAGTAC
ACGCTACTCAAAGTTGTAAAACCTCAGATTTAACTTCAGTAGAAGCTGATTCTCAAAATTGTTAGTGTCA
AGCCTAGCTCTTTTGGGGCTGAAAAGCAATCCTGCAGTGCTGAAAAGCCTCTCACAGGCAGCCGATGCGG
GAAGAGGTGTATTAGTCTTGATAGAGAGGCTGCAAATAGCAGGAAACGTGAGCAGAGACTCCCTGGTGTC
TGAAACACAGGCCAGATGGGCCCTCGAGGATATCACAAGTTTGTACAAAAAAGCAGGCTGGATCCGCGTT
TCCTGCGGGGCGTTTCCTGCGGGGCGTTTCCTGCGGGGCGTTTCCTGCGGGGCGTTTCCTGCGGGGCGTT
TCCTGCGGGGCGTTTCCTGCGGGGCGTTTCCTGCGGGGCGGCCGCCCCAGCTTTCTTGTACAAAGTGGTG
ATATCAAGATCTCTCGACTCTAGAGGGTATATAATGGATCCCATCGCGTCTCAGCCTCACTTTGAGCTCC
TCCACACGAATTTCGACCGATCCTGAGAACTTCAGGGTGAGTTTGGGGACCCTTGATTGTTCTTTCTTTT
TCGCTATTGTAAAATTCATGTTATATGGAGGGGGCAAAGTTTTCAGGGTGTTGTTTAGAATGGGAAGATG
TCCCTTGTATCACCATGGACCCTCATGATAATTTTGTTTCTTTCACTTTCTACTCTGTTGACAACCATTG
TCTCCTCTTATTTTCTTTTCATTTTCTGTAACTTTTTCGTTAAACTTTAGCTTGCATTTGTAACGAATTT
TTAAATTCACTTTTGTTTATTTGTCAGATTGTAAGTACTTTCTCTAATCACTTTTTTTTCAAGGCAATCA
GGGTATATTATATTGTACTTCAGCACAGTTTTAGAGAACAATTGTTATAATTAAATGATAAGGTAGAATA
TTTCTGCATATAAATTCTGGCTGGCGTGGAAATATTCTTATTGGTAGAAACAACTACACCCTGGTCATCA
TCCTGCCTTTCTCTTTATGGTTACAATGATATACACTGTTTGAGATGAGGATAAAATACTCTGAGTCCAA
ACCGGGCCCCTCTGCTAACCATGTTCATGCCTTCTTCTCTTTCCTACAGCTCCTGGGCAACGTGCTGGTT
GTTGTGCTGTCTCATCATTTTGGCAAAGAATTCCTCGACGGATCCACCGGTCGCCACCATGGTGAGCAAG
GGCGAGGAGCTGTTCACCGGGGTGGTGCCCATCCTGGTCGAGCTGGACGGCGACGTAAACGGCCACAAGT
TCAGCGTGTCCGGCGAGGGCGAGGGCGATGCCACCTACGGCAAGCTGACCCTGAAGTTCATCTGCACCAC
CGGCAAGCTGCCCGTGCCCTGGCCCACCCTCGTGACCACCCTGACCTACGGCGTGCAGTGCTTCAGCCGC
TACCCCGACCACATGAAGCAGCACGACTTCTTCAAGTCCGCCATGCCCGAAGGCTACGTCCAGGAGCGCA
CCATCTTCTTCAAGGACGACGGCAACTACAAGACCCGCGCCGAGGTGAAGTTCGAGGGCGACACCCTGGT
GAACCGCATCGAGCTGAAGGGCATCGACTTCAAGGAGGACGGCAACATCCTGGGGCACAAGCTGGAGTAC
AACTACAACAGCCACAACGTCTATATCATGGCCGACAAGCAGAAGAACGGCATCAAGGTGAACTTCAAGA
TCCGCCACAACATCGAGGACGGCAGCGTGCAGCTCGCCGACCACTACCAGCAGAACACCCCCATCGGCGA
CGGCCCCGTGCTGCTGCCCGACAACCACTACCTGAGCACCCAGTCCGCCCTGAGCAAAGACCCCAACGAG
AAGCGCGATCACATGGTCCTGCTGGAGTTCGTGACCGCCGCCGGGATCACTCTCGGCATGGACGAGCTGT
ACAAGTAAAGCGGCCGCCACCGCGGTGGAGCTCGAATTAATTCATCGATGATGATCCAGACATGATAAGA
TACATTGATGAGTTTGGACAAACCACAACTAGAATGCAGTGAAAAAAATGCTTTATTTGTGAAATTTGTG
ATGCTATTGCTTTATTTGTAACCATTATAAGCTGCAATAAACAAGTTAACAACAACAATTGCATTCATTT
TATGTTTCAGGTTCAGGGGGAGGTGTGGGAGGTTTTTTAAAGCAAGTAAAACCTCTACAAATGTGGTATG
GCTGATTATGATCCTCTAGATCAGATCCGAAGATACGGCCACGGGTGCTCTTGATCCTGTGGCTGATTTT
GGACTGTGCTGCTCGCAGCTGCTGATGAATCACATACTTCCTCCATTTTCTTCCACTGATTGACTGTTAT
AATTTCCCTAATTTCCAGGTCAAGGTGCTGTGCATTGTGGTAATAGATGTGACATGACGTCACTTCCAAA
GGACCAATGAACATGTCTGACCAATTTCATATAATGTGAAAACGATTTTCATAGGCAGAATAAATAACAT
TTAAATTAAACTGGGCATCAGCGCAATTCAATTGGTTTGGTAATAGCAAGGGAAAATAGAATGAAGTGAT
CTCCAAAAAATAAGTACTTTTTGACTGTAAATAAAATTGTAAGGAGTAAAAAGTACTTTTTTTTCTAAAA
AAATGTAATTAAGTAAAAGTAAAAGTATTGATTTTTAATTGTACTCAAGTAAAGTAAAAATCCCCAAAAA
TAATACTTAAGTACAGTAATCAAGTAAAATTACTCAAGTACTTTACACCTCTGGTTCTTGACCCCCTACC
TTCAGCAAGCCCAGCAGATCCACTAGTTCTAGAGCGGCCGCCACCGCGGTGGAGCTCCAGCTTTTGTTCC
CTTTAGTGAGGGTTAATTGCGCGCTTGGCGTAATCATGGTCATAGCTGTTTCCTGTGTGAAATTGTTATC
CGCTCACAATTCCACACAACATACGAGCCGGAAGCATAAAGTGTAAAGCCTGGGGTGCCTAATGAGTGAG
CTAACTCACATTAATTGCGTTGCGCTCACTGCCCGCTTTCCAGTCGGGAAACCTGTCGTGCCAGCTGCAT
TAATGAATCGGCCAACGCGCGGGGAGAGGCGGTTTGCGTATTGGGCGCTCTTCCGCTTCCTCGCTCACTG
ACTCGCTGCGCTCGGTCGTTCGGCTGCGGCGAGCGGTATCAGCTCACTCAAAGGCGGTAATACGGTTATC
CACAGAATCAGGGGATAACGCAGGAAAGAACATGTGAGCAAAAGGCCAGCAAAAGGCCAGGAACCGTAAA
AAGGCCGCGTTGCTGGCGTTTTTCCATAGGCTCCGCCCCCCTGACGAGCATCACAAAAATCGACGCTCAA
GTCAGAGGTGGCGAAACCCGACAGGACTATAAAGATACCAGGCGTTTCCCCCTGGAAGCTCCCTCGTGCG
CTCTCCTGTTCCGACCCTGCCGCTTACCGGATACCTGTCCGCCTTTCTCCCTTCGGGAAGCGTGGCGCTT
TCTCATAGCTCACGCTGTAGGTATCTCAGTTCGGTGTAGGTCGTTCGCTCCAAGCTGGGCTGTGTGCACG
AACCCCCCGTTCAGCCCGACCGCTGCGCCTTATCCGGTAACTATCGTCTTGAGTCCAACCCGGTAAGACA
CGACTTATCGCCACTGGCAGCAGCCACTGGTAACAGGATTAGCAGAGCGAGGTATGTAGGCGGTGCTACA
GAGTTCTTGAAGTGGTGGCCTAACTACGGCTACACTAGAAGAACAGTATTTGGTATCTGCGCTCTGCTGA
AGCCAGTTACCTTCGGAAAAAGAGTTGGTAGCTCTTGATCCGGCAAACAAACCACCGCTGGTAGCGGTGG
TTTTTTTGTTTGCAAGCAGCAGATTACGCGCAGAAAAAAAGGATCTCAAGAAGATCCTTTGATCTTTTCT
ACGGGGTCTGACGCTCAGTGGAACGAAAACTCACGTTAAGGGATTTTGGTCATGAGATTATCAAAAAGGA
TCTTCACCTAGATCCTTTTAAATTAAAAATGAAGTTTTAAATCAATCTAAAGTATATATGAGTAAACTTG
GTCTGACAGTTACCAATGCTTAATCAGTGAGGCACCTATCTCAGCGATCTGTCTATTTCGTTCATCCATA
GTTGCCTGACTCCCCGTCGTGTAGATAACTACGATACGGGAGGGCTTACCATCTGGCCCCAGTGCTGCAA
TGATACCGCGAGACCCACGCTCACCGGCTCCAGATTTATCAGCAATAAACCAGCCAGCCGGAAGGGCCGA
GCGCAGAAGTGGTCCTGCAACTTTATCCGCCTCCATCCAGTCTATTAATTGTTGCCGGGAAGCTAGAGTA
AGTAGTTCGCCAGTTAATAGTTTGCGCAACGTTGTTGCCATTGCTACAGGCATCGTGGTGTCACGCTCGT
CGTTTGGTATGGCTTCATTCAGCTCCGGTTCCCAACGATCAAGGCGAGTTACATGATCCCCCATGTTGTG
CAAAAAAGCGGTTAGCTCCTTCGGTCCTCCGATCGTTGTCAGAAGTAAGTTGGCCGCAGTGTTATCACTC
ATGGTTATGGCAGCACTGCATAATTCTCTTACTGTCATGCCATCCGTAAGATGCTTTTCTGTGACTGGTG
AGTACTCAACCAAGTCATTCTGAGAATAGTGTATGCGGCGACCGAGTTGCTCTTGCCCGGCGTCAATACG
GGATAATACCGCGCCACATAGCAGAACTTTAAAAGTGCTCATCATTGGAAAACGTTCTTCGGGGCGAAAA
CTCTCAAGGATCTTACCGCTGTTGAGATCCAGTTCGATGTAACCCACTCGTGCACCCAACTGATCTTCAG
CATCTTTTACTTTCACCAGCGTTTCTGGGTGAGCAAAAACAGGAAGGCAAAATGCCGCAAAAAAGGGAAT
AAGGGCGACACGGAAATGTTGAATACTCATACTCTTCCTTTTTCAATATTATTGAAGCATTTATCAGGGT
TATTGTCTCATGAGCGGATACATATTTGAATGTATTTAGAAAAATAAACAAATAGGGGTTCCGCGCACAT
TTCCCCGAAAAGTGCCACCTAAATTGTAAGCGTTAATATTTTGTTAAAATTCGCGTTAAATTTTTGTTAA
ATCAGCTCATTTTTTAACCAATAGGCCGAAATCGGCAAAATCCCTTATAAATCAAAAGAATAGACCGAGA
TAGGGT
[37 nt withheld, positions 6657-6693]
AAAGAACGTGGACTCCAACGTCAAAGG
[49 nt withheld, positions 6721-6769]
T
[91 nt withheld, positions 6771-6861]
G
[124 nt withheld, positions 6863-6986]
CCCATTCGCCATTCAGGCTGCGCAACTGTTGGGAAGGGCGATCGGTGCGGGCCTCTTCGCTATTACGCCA
GCTGGCGAAAGGGGGATGTGCTGCAAGGCGATTAAGTTGGGTAACGCCAGGGTTTTCCCAGTCACGACGT
TGTAAAACGACGGCCAGTGAGCGCGCGTAATACGACTCACTATAGGGCGAATTGGGTACCAAATAGTAGG
AATTACCCACCTGTACAAGTGCTGAAAACTTGGATGAATAAGCCCGTTTGCCATTTTCTACTGCTATTTT
AAATCTTTTCTGTATTTGTCTGCATTTGTCTTTACCCTTGAATAAATGTTTTAGTTGTTTTTTTTCAATT
ATGACTGTGTTTAACAGACATTATTACAATAATATGTAATAGTAGTACACACTATTATTATGTAATAGTA
CTTGTTGACTGTATTTGAGAACTGGACCGAGTGAGTGTTACGTCACCCATTCAAAATGACTTACTTCTGG
CTCCAACAAAATGAAGTTAATTCAGTTGCCATTTTTCACTGTATGGACATCGCCGTGTTGGAGCTAGACG
TTGCCAATAAGCAAGAAAGAGCCGAGATGCGTCGAGTCTGAGTCACCGTTCCTATGGCAACCCCTCTAAC
CAATCAGAAGTAAGCTTGTTGGAAGTCCACAGCCTACCACTTGAAAGCGGGCTGCACAAAATCTGTCAAA
CGTTTTGAACGTTGGATGTGAGAGCACATACTTTTATTAAGGCATCTGGTTGGTCAGTTTATAATATCAA
CAACTTGGGCTACAGAAAAGAAAAGTTATTACAGA
